Addgene plasmid #210686: pGL0_166 [Taad(9)]
Purpose: Level 0 part
Depositing lab: Charlie Gilbert & Nili Ostrov & Cultivarium Tools. Depositing organization: Cultivarium, Convergent Research.
Backbone
  Vector backbone: pUCIDT (Amp) Golden Gate
  Vector type: Synthetic Biology
Growth in bacteria
  Bacterial resistance: Ampicillin, 100 μg/mL
  Growth temperature: 37°C
  Growth strain: DH5alpha
  Copy number: High Copy
Gene/Insert
  Gene/Insert name: Taad(9)
  Species: Enterococcus faecalis
  Cloning method: Unknown
Resource information
  A portion of this plasmid was derived from a plasmid made by: https://pubmed.ncbi.nlm.nih.gov/19445976/
Terms and licenses: Academic/Nonprofit Terms; Industry Terms: Not Available to Industry
How to cite: pGL0_166 [Taad(9)] was a gift from Charlie Gilbert & Nili Ostrov & Cultivarium Tools (Addgene plasmid # 210686 ; http://n2t.net/addgene:210686 ; RRID:Addgene_210686)
