[The description below was written by a language model from this plasmid's Addgene catalogue record and pLannotate feature annotations shown in this document.]
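Description:
pGL0_166 [Taad(9)] is a small (about 3.1 kb) Level 0 part plasmid for hierarchical Golden Gate-style assembly, built on the pUCIDT (Amp) Golden Gate backbone and classed as a synthetic biology vector. It is propagated in E. coli at high copy from a ColE1/pUC-type origin and selected with ampicillin through the β-lactamase gene (AmpR) driven by its native bla promoter. The remaining annotated elements are pUC-lineage backbone remnants: a lac promoter with its operator and CAP binding site, a partial lacZα coding fragment, and short fragments of lacI, rop and the pBR322 bom region. None of these fragments is expected to be functional as a complete gene, and the fragmentary rop is consistent with the high copy number recorded.

The payload is the part named Taad(9), sourced from Enterococcus faecalis. By the naming convention the "T" prefix suggests the transcriptional terminator associated with aad(9), the spectinomycin adenylyltransferase resistance gene, but the record does not explicitly state the part's function, length or boundaries. The automated feature table does not annotate the insert. It most plausibly lies in the unannotated stretch between the lacZα fragment and the lac operator, though this is an inference rather than a recorded fact. The type IIS restriction sites and overhangs used to release the part are likewise not given, and the cloning method is listed as unknown.

As a Level 0 part, the plasmid serves as a storage and donor vector: the sequence-verified element is excised and combined with other basic parts, such as promoters, coding sequences and origins, to build higher-level transcription units or multi-part plasmids. A portion of the construct is noted as derived from a previously published plasmid.
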