Features (pLannotate 1.2.2; 10 found; start..end, strand, type, name):
    137..236     +  misc_feature   bom (fragment): basis of mobility region from pBR322
    242..396     -  CDS            lacZα (fragment): LacZα fragment of β-galactosidase; lacZ fragment
    831..847     -  protein_bind   lac operator: The lac repressor binds to the lac operator to inhibit transcription in E. coli. This inhibition can be relieved by adding lactose or isopropyl-β-D-thiogalactopyranoside (IPTG). lac repressor encoded by lacI
    855..885     -  promoter       lac promoter: promoter for the E. coli lac operon
    900..921     -  protein_bind   CAP binding site: CAP binding activates transcription in the presence of cAMP. E. coli catabolite activator protein
    934..1026    -  CDS            lacI (fragment): lac repressor; lacI; The lac repressor binds to the lac operator to inhibit transcription in E. coli. This inhibition can be relieved by adding lactose or isopropyl-β-D-thiogalactopyranoside (IPTG).
   1209..1797    -  rep_origin     ori: high-copy-number ColE1/pMB1/pBR322/pUC origin of replication
   1968..2828    -  CDS            AmpR: β-lactamase; bla; confers resistance to ampicillin, carbenicillin, and related antibiotics
   2829..2933    -  promoter       AmpR promoter: bla
   3060..35      +  CDS            rop (fragment) (across the origin): Rop protein, which maintains plasmids at low copy number; rop
>Addgene plasmid #210686 | pGL0_166 [Taad(9)] | addgene full sequence | sequence record 417362 | Addgene NGS Result
TCGCGCGTTTCGGTGATGACGGTGAAAACCTCTGACACATGCAGCTCCCCTAGACGGTCACAGCTTGTCT
GTAAGCGGATGCCGGGAGCAGACAAGCCCGTCAGGGCGCGTCAGCGGGTGTTGGCGGGTGTCGGGGCTGG
CTTAACTATGCGGCATCAGAGCAGATTGTACTGAGAGTGCACCAAATGCGGTGTGAAATACCGCACAGAT
GCGTAAGGAGAAAATACCGCATCAGGCGCCATTCGCCATTCAGGCTGCGCAACTGTTGGGAAGGGCGATC
GGTGCGGGCCTCATCGCTATTACGCCAGCTGGCGAAAGGGGGATGTGCTGCAAGGCGATTAAGTTGGGTA
ACGCCAGGGTTTTCCCAGTCACGACGTTGTAAAACGACGGCCAGTGCAACGCGATGACGATGGATAGCGA
TTCATCGATGAGCTGACCCGATCGCCGCCGCCGGAGGGTTGCGTTTGAGACAGGCGACAGATTAGCGTGC
GAACAGCACGCTATTGTTGTATCATTACTCGCATCCATTCTCAGGCTGTCTCGTCTCGTCTCCGAGGTCT
CAGCTTAAAAATTGAAAAAATGGTGGAAACACTTTTTTCAATTTTTTTGTTTTATTATTTAATATTTGGG
AAATATTCATTCTAATTGGTAATCAGATTTTAGAAGTTTAAACGCTTGAGACCACCCCAGGATACATAGA
TTACCACAACTCCGAGCCCTTCCACCTAGCGTGCTAACCACGCACGCTATTGTTGTATATCAGTTCTGGA
CCAGCGAGCTGTGCTGCGACTCGTGGCGTAATCATGGTCATAGCTGTTTCCTGTGTGAAATTGTTATCCG
CTCACAATTCCACACAACATACGAGCCGGAAGCATAAAGTGTAAAGCCTGGGGTGCCTAATGAGTGAGCT
AACTCACATTAATTGCGTTGCGCTCACTGCCCGCTTTCCAGTCGGGAAACCTGTCGTGCCAGCTGCATTA
ATGAATCGGCCAACGCGCGGGGAGAGGCGGTTTGCGTATTGGGCGCTCTTCCGCTTCCTCGCTCACTGAC
TCGCTGCGCTCGGTCGTTCGGCTGCGGCGAGCGGTATCAGCTCACTCAAAGGCGGTAATACGGTTATCCA
CAGAATCAGGGGATAACGCAGGAAAGAACATGTGAGCAAAAGGCCAGCAAAAGGCCAGGAACCGTAAAAA
GGCCGCGTTGCTGGCGTTTTTCCATAGGCTCCGCCCCCCTGACGAGCATCACAAAAATCGACGCTCAAGT
CAGAGGTGGCGAAACCCGACAGGACTATAAAGATACCAGGCGTTTCCCCCTGGAAGCTCCCTCGTGCGCT
CTCCTGTTCCGACCCTGTCGCTTACCGGATACCTGTCCGCCTTTCTCCCTTCGGGAAGCGTGGCGCTTTC
TCATAGCTCACGCTGTAGGTATCTCAGTTCGGTGTAGGTCGTTCGCTCCAAGCTGGGCTGTGTGCACGAA
CCCCCCGTTCAGCCCGACCGCTGCGCCTTATCCGGTAACTATCGTCTTGAGTCCAACCCGGTAAGACACG
ACTTATCGCCACTGGCAGCAGCCACTGGTAACAGGATTAGCAGAGCGAGGTATGTAGGCGGTGCTACAGA
GTTCTTGAAGTGGTGGCCTAACTACGGCTACACTAGAAGAACAGTATTTGGTATCTGCGCTCTGCTGAAG
CCAGTTACCTTCGGAAAAAGAGTTGGTAGCTCTTGATCCGGCAAACAAACCACCGCTGGTAGCGGTGGTT
TTTTTGTTTGCAAGCAGCAGATTACGCGCAGAAAAAAAGGATCTCAAGAAGATCCTTTGATCTTTTCTAC
GGGGTCTGACGCTCAGTGGAACGAAAACTCACGTTAAGGGATTTTGGTCATGAGATTATCAAAAAGGATC
TTCACCTAGATCCTTTTAAATTAAAAATGAAGTTTTAAATCAATCTAAAGTATATATGAGTAAACTTGGT
CTGACAGTTACCAATGCTTAATCAGTGAGGCACCTATCTCAGCGATCTGTCTATTTCGTTCATCCATAGT
TGCCTGACTCCCCGTCGTGTAGATAACTACGATACGGGAGGGCTTACCATCTGGCCCCAGTGCTGCAATG
ATACCGCGAGATCCACGCTCACCGGCTCCAGATTTATCAGCAATAAACCAGCCAGCCGGAAGGGCCGAGC
GCAGAAGTGGTCCTGCAACTTTATCCGCCTCCATCCAGTCTATTAATTGTTGCCGGGAAGCTAGAGTAAG
TAGTTCGCCAGTTAATAGTTTGCGCAACGTTGTTGCCATTGCTACAGGCATCGTGGTGTCACGCTCGTCG
TTTGGTATGGCTTCATTCAGCTCCGGTTCCCAACGATCAAGGCGAGTTACATGATCCCCCATGTTGTGCA
AAAAAGCGGTTAGCTCCTTCGGTCCTCCGATCGTTGTCAGAAGTAAGTTGGCCGCAGTGTTATCACTCAT
GGTTATGGCAGCACTGCATAATTCTCTTACTGTCATGCCATCCGTAAGATGCTTTTCTGTGACTGGTGAG
TACTCAACCAAGTCATTCTGAGAATAGTGTATGCGGCGACCGAGTTGCTCTTGCCCGGCGTCAATACGGG
ATAATACCGCGCCACATAGCAGAACTTTAAAAGTGCTCATCATTGGAAAACGTTCTTCGGGGCGAAAACT
CTCAAGGATCTTACCGCTGTTGAGATCCAGTTCGATGTAACCCACTCGTGCACCCAACTGATCTTCAGCA
TCTTTTACTTTCACCAGCGTTTCTGGGTGAGCAAAAACAGGAAGGCAAAATGCCGCAAAAAAGGGAATAA
GGGCGACACGGAAATGTTGAATACTCATACTCTACCTTTTTCAATATTATTGAAGCATTTATCAGGGTTA
TTGTCTCATGAGCGGATACATATTTGAATGTATTTAGAAAAATAAACAAATAGGGGTTCCGCGCACATTT
CCCCGAAAAGTGCCACCTGACGTCTAAGAAACCATTATTATCATGACATTAACCTATAAAAATAGGCGTA
TCACGAGGCCCTTTCATCTCGCGCGTTTCGGTGCACGAGGCCCTTTCATC
